Addgene plasmid #123264: pCEP4-CH111-QES.c13.L544Y-754*
Purpose: Mammalian expression plasmid for Env from the CH111 HIV-1 isolate; C-terminal truncation; QES mutant for enhanced presentation of quaternary epitopes
Depositing lab: Erik Procko. Depositing organization: University of Illinois at Urbana-Champaign. Publication: Conformational engineering of HIV-1 Env based on mutational tolerance in the CD4 and PG16 bound states. Heredia JD, Park J, Choi H, Gill KS, Procko E. J Virol. 2019 Mar 20. pii: JVI.00219-19. doi: 10.1128/JVI.00219-19. PubMed 30894475.
Backbone
  Vector backbone: pCEP4
  Backbone manufacturer: Invitrogen
  Backbone size w/o insert (bp): 10393
  Total vector size (bp): 12424
  Vector type: Mammalian Expression
  Selectable markers: Hygromycin
Growth in bacteria
  Bacterial resistance: Ampicillin, 100 μg/mL
  Growth temperature: 37°C
  Growth strain: DH5alpha
  Copy number: High Copy
Gene/Insert
  Gene/Insert name: HIV-1 (AD8) Env (alt names: gp160; Env)
  Species: Human immunodeficiency virus 1
  Insert size (bp): 2253
  Mutation: Codon-optimized synthetic gene; Premature stop codon at position 754; Mutations V208M, V255M, T283P, L544Y
  GenBank ID: EF117258
  Promoter: CMV
  Tag / fusion protein: CD5 leader peptide (N terminal on insert)
  Cloning method: Restriction Enzyme; 5′ cloning site NheI (not destroyed); 3′ cloning site XhoI (not destroyed)
  Sequencing primers: 5′ CMV_fwd; 3′ EBV_rev
Terms and licenses: Academic/Nonprofit Terms; Industry Terms: Not Available to Industry
How to cite: pCEP4-CH111-QES.c13.L544Y-754* was a gift from Erik Procko (Addgene plasmid # 123264 ; http://n2t.net/addgene:123264 ; RRID:Addgene_123264)
