[The description below was written by a language model from this plasmid's Addgene catalogue record and pLannotate feature annotations shown in this document.]
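Description:
pCEP4-CH111-QES.c13.L544Y-754* is a 12.4 kb mammalian expression plasmid built on the Invitrogen pCEP4 episomal backbone and encoding an engineered HIV-1 envelope glycoprotein (Env, gp160). In bacteria it is maintained through a high-copy ColE1/pUC-type origin with ampicillin selection via β-lactamase. In mammalian cells the Epstein-Barr virus oriP origin together with the plasmid-encoded EBNA1 protein allows extrachromosomal replication and retention in permissive primate cells. A hygromycin B phosphotransferase cassette, driven by an HSV thymidine kinase promoter and ended by a TK polyadenylation signal, provides selection. Several short annotated fragments (EBV, HSV, tetracycline-resistance and rop remnants) appear to be backbone leftovers flanking these modules rather than functional genes.

The payload is a codon-optimized synthetic Env gene cloned between NheI and XhoI, downstream of the CMV immediate-early enhancer and promoter and upstream of an SV40 polyadenylation signal. A CD5 leader peptide at the N terminus is listed as the fusion on the insert and would direct the protein into the secretory pathway. A premature stop codon at position 754 truncates the C-terminal end of the protein. The gene carries the substitutions V208M, V255M, T283P and L544Y, described as a "QES" variant for enhanced presentation of quaternary epitopes. The plasmid name and purpose assign the Env to the CH111 isolate, whereas the insert field is labelled AD8, a discrepancy the record does not resolve. The associated work concerns conformational engineering of Env using mutational tolerance in the CD4- and PG16-bound states, consistent with use for expressing Env in cultured cells to study ligand and antibody binding.
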