Features (pLannotate 1.2.2; 22 found; start..end, strand, type, name):
     46..2247    +  CDS            env (fragment): ENV_HV1Y2 - Experimental evidence at protein level: Swiss-Prot protein existence level 1. [Transmembrane protein gp41]: Acts as a class I viral fusion protein. Under the current model, the protein has at least 3 conformational states: pre-fusion native state, pre-hairpin intermediate state, and post-fusion hairpin state. During fusion of viral and target intracellular membranes, the coiled coil regions (heptad repeats) assume a trimer-of-hairpins structure, positioning the fusion peptide in close proximity to the C-terminal region of the ectodomain. The formation of this structure appears to d
   2273..2407    -  polyA_signal   SV40 poly(A) signal: SV40 polyadenylation signal
   2430..2513    -  CDS            large T antigen (fragment): large T antigen from SV40 (simian virus 40)
   2516..2556    +  CDS            rop (fragment): Rop protein, which maintains plasmids at low copy number; rop
   2668..2686    -  misc_feature   MCS (fragment): pUC18/19 multiple cloning site
   3132..4921    -  rep_origin     oriP: Epstein-Barr virus oriP replication origin (Yates et al., 2000)
   4922..5140    -  CDS            gL (fragment): GL_EBVB9 - Experimental evidence at protein level: Swiss-Prot protein existence level 1. The heterodimer glycoprotein H-glycoprotein L is required for the fusion of viral and plasma membranes leading to virus entry into the host cell. Acts as a functional inhibitor of gH and maintains gH in an inhibited form. Upon binding to host integrins, gL dissociates from gH leading to activation of the viral fusion glycoproteins gB and gH. Fusion of EBV with B-lymphocytes requires the additional receptor- binding protein gp42, which forms a complex with gH/gL. The heterodimer gH/gL targets also host EPHA
   5223..7148    -  CDS            EBNA1: Epstein-Barr nuclear antigen 1, also known as EBNA-1 crucial for latent viral infection, and for episomal amplification of vectors containing the oriP origin (Okita et al., 2013)
   7186..7530    -  CDS            BRRF2_EBVB9 (fragment): Protein inferred from homology: Swiss-Prot protein existence level 3. From Epstein-Barr virus (strain B95-8) (HHV-4) (Human herpesvirus 4).
   7533..7556    -  promoter       tet promoter (fragment): E. coli promoter for tetracycline efflux protein gene
   7669..7773    +  promoter       AmpR promoter: bla
   7774..8634    +  CDS            AmpR: β-lactamase; bla; confers resistance to ampicillin, carbenicillin, and related antibiotics
   8805..9393    +  rep_origin     ori: high-copy-number ColE1/pMB1/pBR322/pUC origin of replication
   9439..9597    -  CDS            TcR (fragment): tetracycline efflux protein; tet; confers resistance to tetracycline
   9718..9918    -  CDS            MDV035 (fragment): UL24_GAHVM - Protein inferred from homology: Swiss-Prot protein existence level 3. May play a role in the dispersal of host nucleolin from the nucleolus throughout the nucleus leading to a decrease in ribosome biogenesis. From Gallid herpesvirus 2 (strain Chicken/Md5/ATCC VR-987) (GaHV-2) (Marek's disease herpesvirus type 1).
   9907..9969    +  promoter       Mini-TK promoter: minimal herpes simplex virus (HSV) thymidine kinase promoter
  10012..11049   +  CDS            HygR: hygromycin B phosphotransferase confers resistance to hygromycin
  11091..11139   +  polyA_signal   HSV TK poly(A) signal: herpes simplex virus thymidine kinase polyadenylation signal (Cole and Stacy, 1985)
  11339..11563   +  CDS            gH (fragment): GH_HHV11 - Experimental evidence at protein level: Swiss-Prot protein existence level 1. The heterodimer glycoprotein H-glycoprotein L is required for the fusion of viral and plasma membranes leading to virus entry into the host cell. Following initial binding to host receptor, membrane fusion is mediated by the fusion machinery composed of gB and the heterodimer gH/gL. May also be involved in the fusion between the virion envelope and the outer nuclear membrane during virion morphogenesis. From Human herpesvirus 1 (strain 17) (HHV-1) (Human herpes simplex virus 1).
  11594..11619   -  CDS            bla(M) (fragment): β-lactamase lacking the signal sequence; bla(M); allows cytosolic expression of β-lactamase
  11793..12172   +  enhancer       CMV enhancer: human cytomegalovirus immediate early enhancer
  12174..12373   +  promoter       CMV promoter: human cytomegalovirus (CMV) immediate early promoter
>Addgene plasmid #123264 | pCEP4-CH111-QES.c13.L544Y-754* | depositor full sequence | sequence record 235227 | pCEP4-CH111-QES.c13.L544Y-754* sequence 12424 bps
GCCACCATGCCCATGGGTAGTCTGCAGCCTTTGGCTACTCTTTACTTGTTGGGTATGTTGGTAGCGAGCG
TCCTCGCAGTCGGGAATTTGTGGGTTACAGTTTATTACGGGGTCCCGGTGTGGAAGGAGGCGACGACCAC
ATTGTTTTGCGCCTCCGATGCAAAGGCTTACGACACGGAAGTTCACAACGTTTGGGCCACCCATGCGTGC
GTGCCTACGGACCCTAATCCACAGGAGATGTTCATGCCCAATGTCACCGAAAATTTTAATATGTGGAAAA
ACGACATGGTAAATCAAATGCATGAGGATGTCATAAGTCTCTGGGACCAAAGTCTGAAGCCATGCGTGAA
ATTGACCCCGCTCTGCGTGACACTGGAGTGTAAAAACGTGTCACGAAATAATTCCAGTTCAAATGGTACT
GGTACAAACAATGAAGCGTATCGAGAGGGAATGAAGGAAATAAAGAACTGCTCTTTTAATGCCACTGCCG
AGCTTAGAGACCGGAAGCAGAACGTGTATGCACTGTTTTACAGGCTTGACATCGTACCTCTTGCGGAGAA
CAGTAGCGAATATAGGCTTATCAATTGCAACACCAGCGCAATTACTCAAGCCTGCCCCAAAATGACTTTT
GACCCGATTCCTATACACTACTGCACACCAGCAGGGTACGCAATTCTTAAGTGTAGCGACAAAACCTTCA
ACGGCACTGGCCCCTGTTCAAATGTCTCCACAGTTCAATGTACTCACGGAATACGACCGGTCATGAGTAC
ACAGTTGCTGCTGAACGGTTCTCTGGCCGAAGAGGAGATCATCATCCGCTCTGAGAACCTCACGAACAAT
GCCAAGCCAATAATCGTACAGCTTAACCAGAGCGTGGAAATAGTTTGCACACGCCCTAACAATAACACTA
GAAAGTCAATCAGGATCGGACCAGGGCAGACGTTTTATGCGACAGGAGGAATAATAGGCGACATCCGACA
AGCGTACTGTAACATTTCCCGGAATAAATGGAACGAGACATTGAGAATGGTAGGTAAAAAATTGGCGGAA
CATTTTCCTAACAAAACCATCAATTTTACATCCTCCTCCGGGGGAGATCTGGAAATCACGACGCACAGTT
TTACGTGTAGGGGAGAATTCTTCTATTGCAACACCTCCGGACTGTTTAATGGTACGTACATGCCCAACGG
TACGTATATGTTCAACTCTACGAATGCCACGATCACAATCCCGTGTAGAATTAAGCAGATCATCAATATG
TGGCAAGGGGTCGGCCGAGCCATATATGCTCCGCCTATAGCGGGCAATATCACCTGCAAATCCAACATAA
CGGGTCTTCTTCTTGTACGCGACGGTGGAGAAACAAACGATACCAATACCACCGAGACATTTAGACCAGG
CGGAGGAGATATGCGAGATAATTGGCGGAGCGAATTGTACAAGTACAAGGTGGTCGAGATAAAGCCTTTG
GGTGTGGCACCCACGGGCGCAAAGCGCAGAATAGTCGGAAGAGAAAAGAGAGCAGTTGGGCTCGGCGCTG
CTTTTCTTGGTTTCCTCAGCGTTGCCGGTAGTACGATGGGAGCAGCGTCAATGACCCTGACTGTCCAAGC
GCGACAGTACCTTAGCGGAATAGTGCAACAACAGAGCAACCTGCTGCGGGCAATTGAAGCACAGCAGCAT
TTGCTCCAACTGACTGTCTGGGGTATAAAGCAACTGCAGGCCAGGGTTTTGGCCATAGAGAGATACCTCA
AAGATCAACAGCTCCTGGGTATCTGGGGGTGTTCAGGAAAGCTCATCTGTACGACCACAGTACCCTGGAA
CTCTTCCTGGAGCAATAAAAACCTTACTGAGATCTGGGATAATATGACTTGGATGCAGTGGGACAAGGAA
ATCTCCAACTACACCAATACGATTTATTGGTTGCTTGAGGAGTCACAGAATCAGCAAGAGAAGAACGAAA
AGGATCTCCTCGCCCTCGATTCATGGAACAATTTGTGGAACTGGTTCGATATTTCTAAATGGCTGTGGTA
CATCAAGATATTCATAATGATCGTCGGCGGACTTATCGGTCTCCGAATCATATTTGCGGTACTCAGTATC
GTGAACAGGGTACGGCAAGGGTACAGTCCCCTTAGCTTTCAAACACTTACCCCGAACCCTGGCGGACCTG
ACAGGCTTGGACGAATCGAGGAGGAAGGAGGAGAACAAGATCGCCGCAGGTCTATTAGACTGGTATCCGG
CTTCCTCTGATAACTCGAGGCCGGCAAGGCCGGATCCAGACATGATAAGATACATTGATGAGTTTGGACA
AACCACAACTAGAATGCAGTGAAAAAAATGCTTTATTTGTGAAATTTGTGATGCTATTGCTTTATTTGTA
ACCATTATAAGCTGCAATAAACAAGTTAACAACAACAATTGCATTCATTTTATGTTTCAGGTTCAGGGGG
AGGTGTGGGAGGTTTTTTAAAGCAAGTAAAACCTCTACAAATGTGGTATGGCTGATTATGATCCGGCTGC
CTCGCGCGTTTCGGTGATGACGGTGAAAACCTCTGACACATGCAGCTCCCGGAGACGGTCACAGCTTGTC
TGTAAGCGGATGCCGGGAGCAGACAAGCCCGTCAGGGCGCGTCAGCGGGTGTTGGCGGGTGTCGGGGCGC
AGCCATGAGGTCGACTCTAGAGGATCGATCCCCGCCCCGGACGAACTAAACCTGACTACGACATCTCTGC
CCCTTCTTCGCGGGGCAGTGCATGTAATCCCTTCAGTTGGTTGGTACAACTTGCCAACTGGGCCCTGTTC
CACATGTGACACGGGGGGGGACCAAACACAAAGGGGTTCTCTGACTGTAGTTGACATCCTTATAAATGGA
TGTGCACATTTGCCAACACTGAGTGGCTTTCATCCTGGAGCAGACTTTGCAGTCTGTGGACTGCAACACA
ACATTGCCTTTATGTGTAACTCTTGGCTGAAGCTCTTACACCAATGCTGGGGGACATGTACCTCCCAGGG
GCCCAGGAAGACTACGGGAGGCTACACCAACGTCAATCAGAGGGGCCTGTGTAGCTACCGATAAGCGGAC
CCTCAAGAGGGCATTAGCAATAGTGTTTATAAGGCCCCCTTGTTAACCCTAAACGGGTAGCATATGCTTC
CCGGGTAGTAGTATATACTATCCAGACTAACCCTAATTCAATAGCATATGTTACCCAACGGGAAGCATAT
GCTATCGAATTAGGGTTAGTAAAAGGGTCCTAAGGAACAGCGATATCTCCCACCCCATGAGCTGTCACGG
TTTTATTTACATGGGGTCAGGATTCCACGAGGGTAGTGAACCATTTTAGTCACAAGGGCAGTGGCTGAAG
ATCAAGGAGCGGGCAGTGAACTCTCCTGAATCTTCGCCTGCTTCTTCATTCTCCTTCGTTTAGCTAATAG
AATAACTGCTGAGTTGTGAACAGTAAGGTGTATGTGAGGTGCTCGAAAACAAGGTTTCAGGTGACGCCCC
CAGAATAAAATTTGGACGGGGGGTTCAGTGGTGGCATTGTGCTATGACACCAATATAACCCTCACAAACC
CCTTGGGCAATAAATACTAGTGTAGGAATGAAACATTCTGAATATCTTTAACAATAGAAATCCATGGGGT
GGGGACAAGCCGTAAAGACTGGATGTCCATCTCACACGAATTTATGGCTATGGGCAACACATAATCCTAG
TGCAATATGATACTGGGGTTATTAAGATGTGTCCCAGGCAGGGACCAAGACAGGTGAACCATGTTGTTAC
ACTCTATTTGTAACAAGGGGAAAGAGAGTGGACGCCGACAGCAGCGGACTCCACTGGTTGTCTCTAACAC
CCCCGAAAATTAAACGGGGCTCCACGCCAATGGGGCCCATAAACAAAGACAAGTGGCCACTCTTTTTTTT
GAAATTGTGGAGTGGGGGCACGCGTCAGCCCCCACACGCCGCCCTGCGGTTTTGGACTGTAAAATAAGGG
TGTAATAACTTGGCTGATTGTAACCCCGCTAACCACTGCGGTCAAACCACTTGCCCACAAAACCACTAAT
GGCACCCCGGGGAATACCTGCATAAGTAGGTGGGCGGGCCAAGATAGGGGCGCGATTGCTGCGATCTGGA
GGACAAATTACACACACTTGCGCCTGAGCGCCAAGCACAGGGTTGTTGGTCCTCATATTCACGAGGTCGC
TGAGAGCACGGTGGGCTAATGTTGCCATGGGTAGCATATACTACCCAAATATCTGGATAGCATATGCTAT
CCTAATCTATATCTGGGTAGCATAGGCTATCCTAATCTATATCTGGGTAGCATATGCTATCCTAATCTAT
ATCTGGGTAGTATATGCTATCCTAATTTATATCTGGGTAGCATAGGCTATCCTAATCTATATCTGGGTAG
CATATGCTATCCTAATCTATATCTGGGTAGTATATGCTATCCTAATCTGTATCCGGGTAGCATATGCTAT
CCTAATAGAGATTAGGGTAGTATATGCTATCCTAATTTATATCTGGGTAGCATATACTACCCAAATATCT
GGATAGCATATGCTATCCTAATCTATATCTGGGTAGCATATGCTATCCTAATCTATATCTGGGTAGCATA
GGCTATCCTAATCTATATCTGGGTAGCATATGCTATCCTAATCTATATCTGGGTAGTATATGCTATCCTA
ATTTATATCTGGGTAGCATAGGCTATCCTAATCTATATCTGGGTAGCATATGCTATCCTAATCTATATCT
GGGTAGTATATGCTATCCTAATCTGTATCCGGGTAGCATATGCTATCCTCATGCATATACAGTCAGCATA
TGATACCCAGTAGTAGAGTGGGAGTGCTATCCTTTGCATATGCCGCCACCTCCCAAGGGGGCGTGAATTT
TCGCTGCTTGTCCTTTTCCTGCTGGTTGCTCCCATTCTTAGGTGAATTTAAGGAGGCCAGGCTAAAGCCG
TCGCATGTCTGATTGCTCACCAGGTAAATGTCGCTAATGTTTTCCAACGCGAGAAGGTGTTGAGCGCGGA
GCTGAGTGACGTGACAACATGGGTATGCCCAATTGCCCCATGTTGGGAGGACGAAAATGGTGACAAGACA
GATGGCCAGAAATACACCAACAGCACGCATGATGTCTACTGGGGATTTATTCTTTAGTGCGGGGGAATAC
ACGGCTTTTAATACGATTGAGGGCGTCTCCTAACAAGTTACATCACTCCTGCCCTTCCTCACCCTCATCT
CCATCACCTCCTTCATCTCCGTCATCTCCGTCATCACCCTCCGCGGCAGCCCCTTCCACCATAGGTGGAA
ACCAGGGAGGCAAATCTACTCCATCGTCAAAGCTGCACACAGTCACCCTGATATTGCAGGTAGGAGCGGG
CTTTGTCATAACAAGGTCCTTAATCGCATCCTTCAAAACCTCAGCAAATATATGAGTTTGTAAAAAGACC
ATGAAATAACAGACAATGGACTCCCTTAGCGGGCCAGGTTGTGGGCCGGGTCCAGGGGCCATTCCAAAGG
GGAGACGACTCAATGGTGTAAGACGACATTGTGGAATAGCAAGGGCAGTTCCTCGCCTTAGGTTGTAAAG
GGAGGTCTTACTACCTCCATATACGAACACACCGGCGACCCAAGTTCCTTCGTCGGTAGTCCTTTCTACG
TGACTCCTAGCCAGGAGAGCTCTTAAACCTTCTGCAATGTTCTCAAATTTCGGGTTGGAACCTCCTTGAC
CACGATGCTTTCCAAACCACCCTCCTTTTTTGCGCCTGCCTCCATCACCCTGACCCCGGGGTCCAGTGCT
TGGGCCTTCTCCTGGGTCATCTGCGGGGCCCTGCTCTATCGCTCCCGGGGGCACGTCAGGCTCACCATCT
GGGCCACCTTCTTGGTGGTATTCAAAATAATCGGCTTCCCCTACAGGGTGGAAAAATGGCCTTCTACCTG
GAGGGGGCCTGCGCGGTGGAGACCCGGATGATGATGACTGACTACTGGGACTCCTGGGCCTCTTTTCTCC
ACGTCCACGACCTCTCCCCCTGGCTCTTTCACGACTTCCCCCCCTGGCTCTTTCACGTCCTCTACCCCGG
CGGCCTCCACTACCTCCTCGACCCCGGCCTCCACTACCTCCTCGACCCCGGCCTCCACTGCCTCCTCGAC
CCCGGCCTCCACCTCCTGCTCCTGCCCCTCCTGCTCCTGCCCCTCCTCCTGCTCCTGCCCCTCCTGCCCC
TCCTGCTCCTGCCCCTCCTGCCCCTCCTGCTCCTGCCCCTCCTGCCCCTCCTGCTCCTGCCCCTCCTGCC
CCTCCTCCTGCTCCTGCCCCTCCTGCCCCTCCTCCTGCTCCTGCCCCTCCTGCCCCTCCTGCTCCTGCCC
CTCCTGCCCCTCCTGCTCCTGCCCCTCCTGCCCCTCCTGCTCCTGCCCCTCCTGCTCCTGCCCCTCCTGC
TCCTGCCCCTCCTGCTCCTGCCCCTCCTGCCCCTCCTGCCCCTCCTCCTGCTCCTGCCCCTCCTGCTCCT
GCCCCTCCTGCCCCTCCTGCCCCTCCTGCTCCTGCCCCTCCTCCTGCTCCTGCCCCTCCTGCCCCTCCTG
CCCCTCCTCCTGCTCCTGCCCCTCCTGCCCCTCCTCCTGCTCCTGCCCCTCCTCCTGCTCCTGCCCCTCC
TGCCCCTCCTGCCCCTCCTCCTGCTCCTGCCCCTCCTGCCCCTCCTCCTGCTCCTGCCCCTCCTCCTGCT
CCTGCCCCTCCTGCCCCTCCTGCCCCTCCTCCTGCTCCTGCCCCTCCTCCTGCTCCTGCCCCTCCTGCCC
CTCCTGCCCCTCCTGCCCCTCCTCCTGCTCCTGCCCCTCCTCCTGCTCCTGCCCCTCCTGCTCCTGCCCC
TCCCGCTCCTGCTCCTGCTCCTGTTCCACCGTGGGTCCCTTTGCAGCCAATGCAACTTGGACGTTTTTGG
GGTCTCCGGACACCATCTCTATGTCTTGGCCCTGATCCTGAGCCGCCCGGGGCTCCTGGTCTTCCGCCTC
CTCGTCCTCGTCCTCTTCCCCGTCCTCGTCCATGGTTATCACCCCCTCTTCTTTGAGGTCCACTGCCGCC
GGAGCCTTCTGGTCCAGATGTGTCTCCCTTCTCTCCTAGGCCATTTCCAGGTCCTGTACCTGGCCCCTCG
TCAGACATGATTCACACTAAAAGAGATCAATAGACATCTTTATTAGACGACGCTCAGTGAATACAGGGAG
TGCAGACTCCTGCCCCCTCCAACAGCCCCCCCACCCTCATCCCCTTCATGGTCGCTGTCAGACAGATCCA
GGTCTGAAAATTCCCCATCCTCCGAACCATCCTCGTCCTCATCACCAATTACTCGCAGCCCGGAAAACTC
CCGCTGAACATCCTCAAGATTTGCGTCCTGAGCCTCAAGCCAGGCCTCAAATTCCTCGTCCCCCTTTTTG
CTGGACGGTAGGGATGGGGATTCTCGGGACCCCTCCTCTTCCTCTTCAAGGTCACCAGACAGAGATGCTA
CTGGGGCAACGGAAGAAAAGCTGGGTGCGGCCTGTGAGGATCAGCTTATCGATGATAAGCTGTCAAACAT
GAGAATTCTTGAAGACGAAAGGGCCTCGTGATACGCCTATTTTTATAGGTTAATGTCATGATAATAATGG
TTTCTTAGACGTCAGGTGGCACTTTTCGGGGAAATGTGCGCGGAACCCCTATTTGTTTATTTTTCTAAAT
ACATTCAAATATGTATCCGCTCATGAGACAATAACCCTGATAAATGCTTCAATAATATTGAAAAAGGAAG
AGTATGAGTATTCAACATTTCCGTGTCGCCCTTATTCCCTTTTTTGCGGCATTTTGCCTTCCTGTTTTTG
CTCACCCAGAAACGCTGGTGAAAGTAAAAGATGCTGAAGATCAGTTGGGTGCACGAGTGGGTTACATCGA
ACTGGATCTCAACAGCGGTAAGATCCTTGAGAGTTTTCGCCCCGAAGAACGTTTTCCAATGATGAGCACT
TTTAAAGTTCTGCTATGTGGCGCGGTATTATCCCGTGTTGACGCCGGGCAAGAGCAACTCGGTCGCCGCA
TACACTATTCTCAGAATGACTTGGTTGAGTACTCACCAGTCACAGAAAAGCATCTTACGGATGGCATGAC
AGTAAGAGAATTATGCAGTGCTGCCATAACCATGAGTGATAACACTGCGGCCAACTTACTTCTGACAACG
ATCGGAGGACCGAAGGAGCTAACCGCTTTTTTGCACAACATGGGGGATCATGTAACTCGCCTTGATCGTT
GGGAACCGGAGCTGAATGAAGCCATACCAAACGACGAGCGTGACACCACGATGCCTGCAGCAATGGCAAC
AACGTTGCGCAAACTATTAACTGGCGAACTACTTACTCTAGCTTCCCGGCAACAATTAATAGACTGGATG
GAGGCGGATAAAGTTGCAGGACCACTTCTGCGCTCGGCCCTTCCGGCTGGCTGGTTTATTGCTGATAAAT
CTGGAGCCGGTGAGCGTGGGTCTCGCGGTATCATTGCAGCACTGGGGCCAGATGGTAAGCCCTCCCGTAT
CGTAGTTATCTACACGACGGGGAGTCAGGCAACTATGGATGAACGAAATAGACAGATCGCTGAGATAGGT
GCCTCACTGATTAAGCATTGGTAACTGTCAGACCAAGTTTACTCATATATACTTTAGATTGATTTAAAAC
TTCATTTTTAATTTAAAAGGATCTAGGTGAAGATCCTTTTTGATAATCTCATGACCAAAATCCCTTAACG
TGAGTTTTCGTTCCACTGAGCGTCAGACCCCGTAGAAAAGATCAAAGGATCTTCTTGAGATCCTTTTTTT
CTGCGCGTAATCTGCTGCTTGCAAACAAAAAAACCACCGCTACCAGCGGTGGTTTGTTTGCCGGATCAAG
AGCTACCAACTCTTTTTCCGAAGGTAACTGGCTTCAGCAGAGCGCAGATACCAAATACTGTTCTTCTAGT
GTAGCCGTAGTTAGGCCACCACTTCAAGAACTCTGTAGCACCGCCTACATACCTCGCTCTGCTAATCCTG
TTACCAGTGGCTGCTGCCAGTGGCGATAAGTCGTGTCTTACCGGGTTGGACTCAAGACGATAGTTACCGG
ATAAGGCGCAGCGGTCGGGCTGAACGGGGGGTTCGTGCACACAGCCCAGCTTGGAGCGAACGACCTACAC
CGAACTGAGATACCTACAGCGTGAGCTATGAGAAAGCGCCACGCTTCCCGAAGGGAGAAAGGCGGACAGG
TATCCGGTAAGCGGCAGGGTCGGAACAGGAGAGCGCACGAGGGAGCTTCCAGGGGGAAACGCCTGGTATC
TTTATAGTCCTGTCGGGTTTCGCCACCTCTGACTTGAGCGTCGATTTTTGTGATGCTCGTCAGGGGGGCG
GAGCCTATGGAAAAACGCCAGCAACGCGGCCTTTTTACGGTTCCTGGCCTTTTGCTGGCCTTGAAGCTGT
CCCTGATGGTCGTCATCTACCTGCCTGGACAGCATGGCCTGCAACGCGGGCATCCCGATGCCGCCGGAAG
CGAGAAGAATCATAATGGGGAAGGCCATCCAGCCTCGCGTCGCGAACGCCAGCAAGACGTAGCCCAGCGC
GTCGGCCCCGAGATGCGCCGCGTGCGGCTGCTGGAGATGGCGGACGCGATGGATATGTTCTGCCAAGGGT
TGGTTTGCGCATTCACAGTTCTCCGCAAGAATTGATTGGCTCCAATTCTTGGAGTGGTGAATCCGTTAGC
GAGGTGCCGCCCTGCTTCATCCCCGTGGCCCGTTGCTCGCGTTTGCTGGCGGTGTCCCCGGAAGAAATAT
ATTTGCATGTCTTTAGTTCTATGATGACACAAACCCCGCCCAGCGTCTTGTCATTGGCGAATTCGAACAC
GCAGATGCAGTCGGGGCGGCGCGGTCCGAGGTCCACTTCGCATATTAAGGTGACGCGTGTGGCCTCGAAC
ACCGAGCGACCCTGCAGCGACCCGCTTAACAGCGTCAACAGCGTGCCGCAGATCCCGGGGGGCAATGAGA
TATGAAAAAGCCTGAACTCACCGCGACGTCTGTCGAGAAGTTTCTGATCGAAAAGTTCGACAGCGTCTCC
GACCTGATGCAGCTCTCGGAGGGCGAAGAATCTCGTGCTTTCAGCTTCGATGTAGGAGGGCGTGGATATG
TCCTGCGGGTAAATAGCTGCGCCGATGGTTTCTACAAAGATCGTTATGTTTATCGGCACTTTGCATCGGC
CGCGCTCCCGATTCCGGAAGTGCTTGACATTGGGGAATTCAGCGAGAGCCTGACCTATTGCATCTCCCGC
CGTGCACAGGGTGTCACGTTGCAAGACCTGCCTGAAACCGAACTGCCCGCTGTTCTGCAGCCGGTCGCGG
AGGCCATGGATGCGATCGCTGCGGCCGATCTTAGCCAGACGAGCGGGTTCGGCCCATTCGGACCGCAAGG
AATCGGTCAATACACTACATGGCGTGATTTCATATGCGCGATTGCTGATCCCCATGTGTATCACTGGCAA
ACTGTGATGGACGACACCGTCAGTGCGTCCGTCGCGCAGGCTCTCGATGAGCTGATGCTTTGGGCCGAGG
ACTGCCCCGAAGTCCGGCACCTCGTGCACGCGGATTTCGGCTCCAACAATGTCCTGACGGACAATGGCCG
CATAACAGCGGTCATTGACTGGAGCGAGGCGATGTTCGGGGATTCCCAATACGAGGTCGCCAACATCTTC
TTCTGGAGGCCGTGGTTGGCTTGTATGGAGCAGCAGACGCGCTACTTCGAGCGGAGGCATCCGGAGCTTG
CAGGATCGCCGCGGCTCCGGGCGTATATGCTCCGCATTGGTCTTGACCAACTCTATCAGAGCTTGGTTGA
CGGCAATTTCGATGATGCAGCTTGGGCGCAGGGTCGATGCGACGCAATCGTCCGATCCGGAGCCGGGACT
GTCGGGCGTACACAAATCGCCCGCAGAAGCGCGGCCGTCTGGACCGATGGCTGTGTAGAAGTACTCGCCG
ATAGTGGAAACCGACGCCCCAGCACTCGTCCGGATCGGGAGATGGGGGAGGCTAACTGAAACACGGAAGG
AGACAATACCGGAAGGAACCCGCGCTATGACGGCAATAAAAAGACAGAATAAAACGCACGGGTGTTGGGT
CGTTTGTTCATAAACGCGGGGTTCGGTCCCAGGGCTGGCACTCTGTCGATACCCCACCGAGACCCCATTG
GGGCCAATACGCCCGCGTTTCTTCCTTTTCCCCACCCCACCCCCCAAGTTCGGGTGAAGGCCCAGGGCTC
GCAGCCAACGTCGGGGCGGCAGGCCCTGCCATAGCCACTGGCCCCGTGGGTTAGGGACGGGGTCCCCCAT
GGGGAATGGTTTATGGTTCGTGGGGGTTATTATTTTGGGCGTTGCGTGGGGTCAGGTCCACGACTGGACT
GAGCAGACAGACCCATGGTTTTTGGATGGCCTGGGCATGGACCGCATGTACTGGCGCGACACGAACACCG
GGCGTCTGTGGCTGCCAAACACCCCCGACCCCCAAAAACCACCGCGCGGATTTCTGGCGTGCCAAGCTAG
TCGACCAATTCTCATGTTTGACAGCTTATCATCGCAGATCCGGGCAACGTTGTTGCCATTGCTGCAGGCG
CAGAACTGGTAGGTATGGAAGATCTATACATTGAATCAATATTGGCAATTAGCCATATTAGTCATTGGTT
ATATAGCATAAATCAATATTGGCTATTGGCCATTGCATACGTTGTATCTATATCATAATATGTACATTTA
TATTGGCTCATGTCCAATATGACCGCCATGTTGACATTGATTATTGACTAGTTATTAATAGTAATCAATT
ACGGGGTCATTAGTTCATAGCCCATATATGGAGTTCCGCGTTACATAACTTACGGTAAATGGCCCGCCTG
GCTGACCGCCCAACGACCCCCGCCCATTGACGTCAATAATGACGTATGTTCCCATAGTAACGCCAATAGG
GACTTTCCATTGACGTCAATGGGTGGAGTATTTACGGTAAACTGCCCACTTGGCAGTACATCAAGTGTAT
CATATGCCAAGTCCGCCCCCTATTGACGTCAATGACGGTAAATGGCCCGCCTGGCATTATGCCCAGTACA
TGACCTTACGGGACTTTCCTACTTGGCAGTACATCTACGTATTAGTCATCGCTATTACCATGGTGATGCG
GTTTTGGCAGTACACCAATGGGCGTGGATAGCGGTTTGACTCACGGGGATTTCCAAGTCTCCACCCCATT
GACGTCAATGGGAGTTTGTTTTGGCACCAAAATCAACGGGACTTTCCAAAATGTCGTAATAACCCCGCCC
CGTTGACGCAAATGGGCGGTAGGCGTGTACGGTGGGAGGTCTATATAAGCAGAGCTCGTTTAGTGAACCG
TCAGATCTCTAGAAGCTGGGTACCAGCTGCTAGC
