>Addgene plasmid #123264 | pCEP4-CH111-QES.c13.L544Y-754* | addgene partial sequence | sequence record 240454 | Addgene Partial NGS Result
ANTCRKGAKAWYWMYSGWTYCKTMGACGTCAGGTGGCACTTTTCGGGGAAATGTGCGCGGAACCCCTATT
TGTTTATTTTTCTAAATACATTCAAATATGTATCCGCTCATGAGACAATAACCCTGATAAATGCTTCAAT
AATATTGAAAAAGGAAGAGTATGAGTATTCAACATTTCCGTGTCGCCCTTATTCCCTTTTTTGCGGCATT
TTGCCTTCCTGTTTTTGCTCACCCAGAAACGCTGGTGAAAGTAAAAGATGCTGAAGATCAGTTGGGTGCA
CGAGTGGGTTACATCGAACTGGATCTCAACAGCGGTAAGATCCTTGAGAGTTTTCGCCCCGAAGAACGTT
TTCCAATGATGAGCACTTTTAAAGTTCTGCTATGTGGCGCGGTATTATCCCGTRTTGACGCCGGGCAAGA
GCAACTCGGTCGCCGCATACACTATTCTCAGAATGACTTGGTTGAGTACTCACCAGTCACAGAAAAGCAT
CTTACGGATGGCATGACAGTAAGAGAATTATGCAGTGCTGCCATAACCATGAGTGATAACACTGCGGCCA
ACTTACTTCTGACAACGATCGGAGGACCGAAGGAGCTAACCGCTTTTTTGCACAACATGGGGGATCATGT
AACTCGCCTTGATCGTTGGGAACCGGAGCTGAATGAAGCCATACCAAACGACGAGCGTGACACCACGATG
CCTGYAGCAATGGCAACAACGTTGCGCAAACTATTAACTGGCGAACTACTTACTCTAGCTTCCCGGCAAC
AATTAATAGACTGGATGGAGGCGGATAAAGTTGCAGGACCACTTCTGCGCTCGGCCCTTCCGGCTGGCTG
GTTTATTGCTGATAAATCTGGAGCCGGTGAGCGTGGGTCTCGCGGTATCATTGCAGCACTGGGGCCAGAT
GGTAAGCCCTCCCGTATCGTAGTTATCTACACGACGGGGAGTCAGGCAACTATGGATGAACGAAATAGAC
AGATCGCTGAGATAGGTGCCTCACTGATTAAGCATTGGTAACTGTCAGACCAAGTTTACTCATATATACT
TTAGATTGATTTAAAACTTCATTTTTAATTTAAAAGGATCTAGGTGAAGATCCTTTTTGATAATCTCATG
ACCAAAATCCCTTAACGTGAGTTTTCGTTCCACTGAGCGTCAGACCCCGTAGAAAAGATCAAAGGATCTT
CTTGAGATCCTTTTTTTCTGCGCGTAATCTGCTGCTTGCAAACAAAAAAACCACCGCTACCAGCGGTGGT
TTGTTTGCCGGATCAAGAGCTACCAACTCTTTTTCCGAAGGTAACTGGCTTCAGCAGAGCGCAGATACCA
AATACTGTTCTTCTAGTGTAGCCGTAGTTAGGCCACCACTTCAAGAACTCTGTAGCACCGCCTACATACC
TCGCTCTGCTAATCCTGTTACCAGTGGCTGCTGCCAGTGGCGATAAGTCGTGTCTTACCGGGTTGGACTC
AAGACGATAGTTACCGGATAAGGCGCAGCGGTCGGGCTGAACGGGGGGTTCGTGCACACAGCCCAGCTTG
GAGCGAACGACCTACACCGAACTGAGATACCTACAGCGTGAGCTATGAGAAAGCGCCACGCTTCCCGAAG
GGAGAAAGGCGGACAGGTATCCGGTAAGCGGCAGGGTCGGAACAGGAGAGCGCACGAGGGAGCTTCCAGG
GGGAAACGCCTGGTATCTTTATAGTCCTGTCGGGTTTCGCCACCTCTGACTTGAGCGTCGATTTTTGTGA
TGCTCGTCAGGGGGGCGGAGCCTATGGAAAAACGCCAGCAACGCGGCCTTTTTACGGTTCCTGGCCTTTT
GCTGGCCTTGAAGCTGTCCCTGATGGTCGTCATCTACCTGCCTGGACAGCATGGCCTGCAACGCGGGCAT
CCCGATGCCGCCGGAAGCGAGAAGAATCATAATGGGGAAGGCCATCCAGCCTCGCGTCGCGAACGCCAGC
AAGACGTAGCCCAGCGCGTCGGCCCCGAGATGCGCCGCGTGCGGCTGCTGGAGATGGCGGACGCGATGGA
TATGTTCTGCCAAGGGTTGGTTTGCGCATTCACAGTTCTCCGCAAGAATTGATTGGCTCCAATTCTTGGA
GTGGTGAATCCGTTAGCGAGGTGCCGCCCTGCTTCATCCCCGTGGCCCGTTGCTCGCGTTTGCTGGCGGT
GTCCCCGGAAGAAATATATTTGCATGTCTTTAGTTCTATGATGACACAAACCCCGCCCAGCGTCTTGTCA
TTGGCGAATTCGAACACGCAGATGCAGTCGGGGCGGCGCGGTCCGAGGTCCACTTCGCATATTAAGGTGA
CGCGTGTGGCCTCGAACACCGAGCGACCCTGCAGCGACCCGCTTAACAGCGTCAACAGCGTGCCGCAGAT
CCCGGGGGGCAATGAGATATGAAAAAGCCTGAACTCACCGCGACGTCTGTCGAGAAGTTTCTGATCGAAA
AGTTCGACAGCGTCTCCGACCTGATGCAGCTCTCGGAGGGCGAAGAATCTCGTGCTTTCAGCTTCGATGT
AGGAGGGCGTGGATATGTCCTGCGGGTAAATAGCTGCGCCGATGGTTTCTACAAAGATCGTTATGTTTAT
CGGCACTTTGCATCGGCCGCGCTCCCGATTCCGGAAGTGCTTGACATTGGGGAATTCAGCGAGAGCCTGA
CCTATTGCATCTCCCGCCGTGCACAGGGTGTCACGTTGCAAGACCTGCCTGAAACCGAACTGCCCGCTGT
TCTGCAGCCGGTCGCGGAGGCCATGGATGCGATCGCTGCGGCCGATCTTAGCCAGACGAGCGGGTTCGGC
CCATTCGGACCGCAAGGAATCGGTCAATACACTACATGGCGTGATTTCATATGCGCGATTGCTGATCCCC
ATGTGTATCACTGGCAAACTGTGATGGACGACACCGTCAGTGCGTCCGTCGCGCAGGCTCTCGATGAGCT
GATGCTTTGGGCCGAGGACTGCCCCGAAGTCCGGCACCTCGTGCACGCGGATTTCGGCTCCAACAATGTC
CTGACGGACAATGGCCGCATAACAGCGGTCATTGACTGGAGCGAGGCGATGTTCGGGGATTCCCAATACG
AGGTCGCCAACATCTTCTTCTGGAGGCCGTGGTTGGCTTGTATGGAGCAGCAGACGCGCTACTTCGAGCG
GAGGCATCCGGAGCTTGCAGGATCGCCGCGGCTCCGGGCGTATATGCTCCGCATTGGTCTTGACCAACTC
TATCAGAGCTTGGTTGACGGCAATTTCGATGATGCAGCTTGGGCGCAGGGTCGATGCGACGCAATCGTCC
GATCCGGAGCCGGGACTGTCGGGCGTACACAAATCGCCCGCAGAAGCGCGGCCGTCTGGACCGATGGCTG
TGTAGAAGTACTCGCCGATAGTGGAAACCGACGCCCCAGCACTCGTCCGGATCGGGAGATGGGGGAGGCT
AACTGAAACACGGAAGGAGACAATACCGGAAGGAACCCGCGCTATGACGGCAATAAAAAGACAGAATAAA
ACGCACGGGTGTTGGGTCGTTTGTTCATAAACGCGGGGTTCGGTCCCAGGGCTGGCACTCTGTCGATACC
CCACCGAGACCCCATTGGGGCCAATACGCCCGCGTTTCTTCCTTTTCCCCACCCCACCCCCCAAGTTCGG
GTGAAGGCCCAGGGCTCGCAGCCAACGTCGGGGCGGCAGGCCCTGCCATAGCCACTGGCCCCGTGGGTTA
GGGACGGGGTCCCCCATGGGGAATGGTTTATGGTTCGTGGGGGTTATTATTTTGGGCGTTGCGTGGGGTC
AGGTCCACGACTGGACTGAGCAGACAGACCCATGGTTTTTGGATGGCCTGGGCATGGACCGCATGTACTG
GCGCGACACGAACACCGGGCGTCTGTGGCTGCCAAACACCCCCGACCCCCAAAAACCACCGCGCGGATTT
CTGGCGTGCCAAGCTAGTCGACCAATTCTCATGTTTGACAGCTTATCATCGCAGATCCGGGCAACGTTGT
TGCCATTGCTGCAGGCGCAGAACTGGTAGGTATGGAAGATCTATACATTGAATCAATATTGGCAATTAGC
CATATTAGTCATTGGTTATATAGCATAAATCAATATTGGCTATTGGCCATTGCATACGTTGTATCTATAT
CATAATATGTACATTTATATTGGCTCATGTCCAATATGACCGCCATGTTGACATTGATTATTGACTAGTT
ATTAATAGTAATCAATTACGGGGTCATTAGTTCATAGCCCATATATGGAGTTCCGCGTTACATAACTTAC
GGTAAATGGCCCGCCTGGCTGACCGCCCAACGACCCCCGCCCATTGACGTCAATAATGACGTATGTTCCC
ATAGTAACGCCAATAGGGACTTTCCATTGACGTCAATGGGTGGAGTATTTACGGTAAACTGCCCACTTGG
CAGTACATCAAGTGTATCATATGCCAAGTCCGCCCCCTATTGACGTCAATGACGGTAAATGGCCCGCCTG
GCATTATGCCCAGTACATGACCTTACGGGACTTTCCTACTTGGCAGTACATCTACGTATTAGTCATCGCT
ATTACCATGGTGATGCGGTTTTGGCAGTACACCAATGGGCGTGGATAGCGGTTTGACTCACGGGGATTTC
CAAGTCTCCACCCCATTGACGTCAATGGGAGTTTGTTTTGGCACCAAAATCAACGGGACTTTCCAAAATG
TCGTAATAACCCCGCCCCGTTGACGCAAATGGGCGGTAGGCGTGTACGGTGGGAGGTCTATATAAGCAGA
GCTCGTTTAGTGAACCGTCAGATCTCTAGAAGCTGGGTACCAGCTGCTAGCGCCACCATGCCCATGGGTA
GTCTGCAGCCTTTGGCTACTCTTTACTTGTTGGGTATGTTGGTAGCGAGCGTCCTCGCAGTCGGGAATTT
GTGGGTTACAGTTTATTACGGGGTCCCGGTGTGGAAGGAGGCGACGACCACATTGTTTTGCGCCTCCGAT
GCAAAGGCTTACGACACGGAAGTTCACAACGTTTGGGCCACCCATGCGTGCGTGCCTACGGACCCTAATC
CACAGGAGATGTTCATGCCCAATGTCACCGAAAATTTTAATATGTGGAAAAACGACATGGTAAATCAAAT
GCATGAGGATGTCATAAGTCTCTGGGACCAAAGTCTGAAGCCATGCGTGAAATTGACCCCGCTCTGCGTG
ACACTGGAGTGTAAAAACGTGTCACGAAATAATTCCAGTTCAAATGGTACTGGTACAAACAATGAAGCGT
ATCGAGAGGGAATGAAGGAAATAAAGAACTGCTCTTTTAATGCCACTGCCGAGCTTAGAGACCGGAAGCA
GAACGTGTATGCACTGTTTTACAGGCTTGACATCGTACCTCTTGCGGAGAACAGTAGCGAATATAGGCTT
ATCAATTGCAACACCAGCGCAATTACTCAAGCCTGCCCCAAAATGACTTTTGACCCGATTCCTATACACT
ACTGCACACCAGCAGGGTACGCAATTCTTAAGTGTAGCGACAAAACCTTCAACGGCACTGGCCCCTGTTC
AAATGTCTCCACAGTTCAATGTACTCACGGAATACGACCGGTCATGAGTACACAGTTGCTGCTGAACGGT
TCTCTGGCCGAAGAGGAGATCATCATCCGCTCTGAGAACCTCACGAACAATGCCAAGCCAATAATCGTAC
AGCTTAACCAGAGCGTGGAAATAGTTTGCACACGCCCTAACAATAACACTAGAAAGTCAATCAGGATCGG
ACCAGGGCAGACGTTTTATGCGACAGGAGGAATAATAGGCGACATCCGACAAGCGTACTGTAACATTTCC
CGGAATAAATGGAACGAGACATTGAGAATGGTAGGTAAAAAATTGGCGGAACATTTTCCTAACAAAACCA
TCAATTTTACATCCTCCTCCGGGGGAGATCTGGAAATCACGACGCACAGTTTTACGTGTAGGGGAGAATT
CTTCTATTGCAACACCTCCGGACTGTTTAATGGTACGTACATGCCCAACGGTACGTATATGTTCAACTCT
ACGAATGCCACGATCACAATCCCGTGTAGAATTAAGCAGATCATCAATATGTGGCAAGGGGTCGGCCGAG
CCATATATGCTCCGCCTATAGCGGGCAATATCACCTGCAAATCCAACATAACGGGTCTTCTTCTTGTACG
CGACGGTGGAGAAACAAACGATACCAATACCACCGAGACATTTAGACCAGGCGGAGGAGATATGCGAGAT
AATTGGCGGAGCGAATTGTACAAGTACAAGGTGGTCGAGATAAAGCCTTTGGGTGTGGCACCCACGGGCG
CAAAGCGCAGAATAGTCGGAAGAGAAAAGAGAGCAGTTGGGCTCGGCGCTGCTTTTCTTGGTTTCCTCAG
CGTTGCCGGTAGTACGATGGGAGCAGCGTCAATGACCCTGACTGTCCAAGCGCGACAGTACCTTAGCGGA
ATAGTGCAACAACAGAGCAACCTGCTGCGGGCAATTGAAGCACAGCAGCATTTGCTCCAACTGACTGTCT
GGGGTATAAAGCAACTGCAGGCCAGGGTTTTGGCCATAGAGAGATACCTCAAAGATCAACAGCTCCTGGG
TATCTGGGGGTGTTCAGGAAAGCTCATCTGTACGACCACAGTACCCTGGAACTCTTCCTGGAGCAATAAA
AACCTTACTGAGATCTGGGATAATATGACTTGGATGCAGTGGGACAAGGAAATCTCCAACTACACCAATA
CGATTTATTGGTTGCTTGAGGAGTCACAGAATCAGCAAGAGAAGAACGAAAAGGATCTCCTCGCCCTCGA
TTCATGGAACAATTTGTGGAACTGGTTCGATATTTCTAAATGGCTGTGGTACATCAAGATATTCATAATG
ATCGTCGGCGGACTTATCGGTCTCCGAATCATATTTGCGGTACTCAGTATCGTGAACAGGGTACGGCAAG
GGTACAGTCCCCTTAGCTTTCAAACACTTACCCCGAACCCTGGCGGACCTGACAGGCTTGGACGAATCGA
GGAGGAAGGAGGAGAACAAGATCGCCGCAGGTCTATTAGACTGGTATCCGGCTTCCTCTGATAACTCGAG
GCCGGCAAGGCCGGATCCAGACATGATAAGATACATTGATGAGTTTGGACAAACCACAACTAGAATGCAG
TGAAAAAAATGCTTTATTTGTGAAATTTGTGATGCTATTGCTTTATTTGTAACCATTATAAGCTGCAATA
AACAAGTTAACAACAACAATTGCATTCATTTTATGTTTCAGGTTCAGGGGGAGGTGTGGGAGGTTTTTTA
AAGCAAGTAAAACCTCTACAAATGTGGTATGGCTGATTATGATCCGGCTGCCTCGCGCGTTTCGGTGATG
ACGGTGAAAACCTCTGACACATGCAGCTCCCGGAGACGGTCACAGCTTGTCTGTAAGCGGATGCCGGGAG
CAGACAAGCCCGTCAGGGCGCGTCAGCGGGTGTTGGCGGGTGTCGGGGCGCAGCCATGAGGTCGACTCTA
GAGGATCGATCCCCGCCCCGGACGAACTAAACCTGACTACGACATCTCTGCCCCTTCTTCGCGGGGCAGT
GCATGTAATCCCTTCAGTTGGTTGGTACAACTTGCCAACTGGGCCCTGTTCCACATGTGACACGGGGGGG
GACCAAACACAAAGGGGTTCTCTGACTGTAGTTGACATCCTTATAAATGGATGTGCACATTTGCCAACAC
TGAGTGGCTTTCATCCTGGAGCAGACTTTGCAGTCTGTGGACTGCAACACAACATTGCCTTTATGTGTAA
CTCTTGGCTGAAGCTCTTACACCAATGCTGGGGGACATGTACCTCCCAGGGGCCCAGGAAGACTACGGGA
GGCTACACCAACGTCAATCAGAGGGGCCTGTGTAGCTACCGATAAGCGGACCCTCAAGAGGGCATTAGCA
ATAGTGTTTATAAGGCCCCCTTGTTAACCCTAAACGGGTAGCATATGCTTCCCGGGTAGTAGTATATACT
ATCCAGACTAACCCTAATTCAATAGCATATGTTACCCAACGGGAAGCATATGCTATCGAATTAGGGTTAG
TAAAAGGGTCCTAAGGAACAGCGATATCTCCCACCCCATGAGCTGTCACGGTTTTATTTACATGGGGTCA
GGATTCCACGAGGGTAGTGAACCATTTTAGTCACAAGGGCAGTGGCTGAAGATCAAGGAGCGGGCAGTGA
ACTCTCCTGAATCTTCGCCTGCTTCTTCATTCTCCTTCGTTTAGCTAATAGAATAACTGCTGAGTTGTGA
ACAGTAAGGTGTATGTGAGGTGCTCGAAAACAAGGTTTCAGGTGACGCCCCCAGAATAAAATTTGGACGG
GGGGTTCAGTGGTGGCATTGTGCTATGACACCAATATAACCCTCACAAACCCCTTGGGCAATAAATACTA
GTGTAGGAATGAAACATTCTGAATATCTTTAACAATAGAAATCCATGGGGTGGGGACAAGCCGTAAAGAC
TGGATGTCCATCTCACACGAATTTATGGCTATGGGCAACACATAATCCTAGTGCAATATGATACTGGGGT
TATTAAGATGTGTCCCAGGCAGGGACCAAGACAGGTGAACCATGTTGTTACACTCTATTTGTAACAAGGG
GAAAGAGAGTGGACGCCGACAGCAGCGGACTCCACTGGTTGTCTCTAACACCCCCGAAAATTAAACGGGG
CTCCACGCCAATGGGGCCCATAAACAAAGACAAGTGGCCACTCTTTTTTTTGAAATTGTGGAGTGGGGGC
ACGCGTCAGCCCCCACACGCCGCCCTGCGGTTTTGGACTGTAAAATAAGGGTGTAATAACTTGGCTGATT
GTAACCCCGCTAACCACTGCGGTCAAACCACTTGCCCACAAAACCACTAATGGCACCCCGGGGAATACCT
GCATAAGTAGGTGGGCGGGCCAAGATAGGGGCGCGATTGCTGCGATCTGGAGGACAAATTACACACACTT
GCGCCTGAGCGCCAAGCACAGGGTTGTTGGTCCTCATATTCACGAGGTCGCTGAGAGCACGGTGGGCTAA
TGTTGCCATGGGTAGCATATACTACCCAAATATCTGGATAGCATATGCTATCCTAATCTATATCTGGGTA
GCATAGGCTATCCTAATCTATATCTGGGTAGCATATGCTATCCTAATCTATATCTGGGTAGTATATGCTA
TCCTAATTTATATCTGGGTAGCATAGGCTATCCTAATCTATATCTGGGTAGCATATGCTATCCTAATCTA
TATCTGGGTAGTATATGCTATCCTAATCTGTATCCGGGTAGCATATGCTATCCTAATAGAGATTAGGGTA
GTATATGCTATCCTAATTTATATCTGGGTAGCATATACTACCCAAATATCTGGATAGCATATGCTATCCT
AATCTATATCTGGGTAGCATATGCTATCCTAATCTATATCTGGGTAGCATAGGCTATCCTAATCTATATC
TGGGTAGCATATGCTATCCTAATCTATATCTGGGTAGTATATGCTATCCTAATTTATATCTGGGTAGCAT
AGGCTATCCTAATCTATATCTGGGTAGCATATGCTATCCTAATCTATATCTGGGTAGTATATGCTATCCT
AATCTGTATCCGGGTAGCATATGCTATCCTCATGCATATACAGTCAGCATATGATACCCAGTAGTAGAGT
GGGAGTGCTATCCTTTGCATATGCCGCCACCTCCCAAGGGGGCGTGAATTTTCGCTGCTTGTCCTTTTCC
TGCTGGTTGCTCCCATTCTTAGGTGAATTTAAGGAGGCCAGGCTAAAGCCGTCGCATGTCTGATTGCTCA
CCAGGTAAATGTCGCTAATGTTTTCCAACGCGAGAAGGTGTTGAGCGCGGAGCTGAGTGACGTGACAACA
TGGGTATGCCCAATTGCCCCATGTTGGGAGGACGAAAATGGTGACAAGACAGATGGCCAGAAATACACCA
ACAGCACGCATGATGTCTACTGGGGATTTATTCTTTAGTGCGGGGGAATACACGGCTTTTAATACGATTG
AGGGCGTCTCCTAACAAGTTACATCACTCCTGCCCTTCCTCACCCTCATCTCCATCACCTCCTTCATCTC
CGTCATCTCCGTCATCACCCTCCGCGGCAGCCCCTTCCACCATAGGTGGAAACCAGGGAGGCAAATCTAC
TCCATCGTCAAAGCTGCACACAGTCACCCTGATATTGCAGGTAGGAGCGGGCTTTGTCATAACAAGGTCC
TTAATCGCATCCTTCAAAACCTCAGCAAATATATGAGTTTGTAAAAAGACCATGAAATAACAGACAATGG
ACTCCCTTAGCGGGCCAGGTTGTGGGCCGGGTCCAGGGGCCATTCCAAAGGGGAGACGACTCAATGGTGT
AAGACGACATTGTGGAATAGCAAGGGCAGTTCCTCGCCTTAGGTTGTAAAGGGAGGTCTTACTACCTCCA
TATACGAACACACCGGCGACCCAAGTTCCTTCGTCGGTAGTCCTTTCTACGTGACTCCTAGCCAGGAGAG
CTCTTAAACCTTCTGCAATGTTCTCAAATTTCGGGTTGGAACCTCCTTGACCACGATGCTTTCCAAACCA
CCCTCCTTTTTTGCGCCTGCCTCCATCACCCTGACCCCGGGGTCCAGTGCTTGGGCCTTCTCCTGGGTCA
TCTGCGGGGCCCTGCTCTATCG
